>Addgene plasmid #187737 | MAC_N_ELF2 | addgene full sequence | sequence record 370416 | Addgene NGS Result
CGTTCGCTCCAAGCTGGGCTGTGTGCACGAACCCCCCGTTCAGCCCGACCGCTGCGCCTTATCCGGTAAC
TATCGTCTTGAGTCCAACCCGGTAAGACACGACTTATCGCCACTGGCAGCAGCCACTGGTAACAGGATTA
GCAGAGCGAGGTATGTAGGCGGTGCTACAGAGTTCTTGAAGTGGTGGCCTAACTACGGCTACACTAGAAG
AACAGTATTTGGTATCTGCGCTCTGCTGAAGCCAGTTACCTTCGGAAAAAGAGTTGGTAGCTCTTGATCC
GGCAAACAAACCACCGCTGGTAGCGGTGGTTTTTTTGTTTGCAAGCAGCAGATTACGCGCAGAAAAAAAG
GATCTCAAGAAGATCCTTTGATCTTTTCTACGGGGTCTGACGCTCAGTGGAACGAAAACTCACGTTAAGG
GATTTTGGTCATGAGATTATCAAAAAGGATCTTCACCTAGATCCTTTTAAATTAAAAATGAAGTTTTAAA
TCAATCTAAAGTATATATGAGTAAACTTGGTCTGACAGTTACCAATGCTTAATCAGTGAGGCACCTATCT
CAGCGATCTGTCTATTTCGTTCATCCATAGTTGCCTGACTCCCCGTCGTGTAGATAACTACGATACGGGA
GGGCTTACCATCTGGCCCCAGTGCTGCAATGATACCGCGAGACCCACGCTCACCGGCTCCAGATTTATCA
GCAATAAACCAGCCAGCCGGAAGGGCCGAGCGCAGAAGTGGTCCTGCAACTTTATCCGCCTCCATCCAGT
CTATTAATTGTTGCCGGGAAGCTAGAGTAAGTAGTTCGCCAGTTAATAGTTTGCGCAACGTTGTTGCCAT
TGCTACAGGCATCGTGGTGTCACGCTCGTCGTTTGGTATGGCTTCATTCAGCTCCGGTTCCCAACGATCA
AGGCGAGTTACATGATCCCCCATGTTGTGCAAAAAAGCGGTTAGCTCCTTCGGTCCTCCGATCGTTGTCA
GAAGTAAGTTGGCCGCAGTGTTATCACTCATGGTTATGGCAGCACTGCATAATTCTCTTACTGTCATGCC
ATCCGTAAGATGCTTTTCTGTGACTGGTGAGTACTCAACCAAGTCATTCTGAGAATAGTGTATGCGGCGA
CCGAGTTGCTCTTGCCCGGCGTCAATACGGGATAATACCGCGCCACATAGCAGAACTTTAAAAGTGCTCA
TCATTGGAAAACGTTCTTCGGGGCGAAAACTCTCAAGGATCTTACCGCTGTTGAGATCCAGTTCGATGTA
ACCCACTCGTGCACCCAACTGATCTTCAGCATCTTTTACTTTCACCAGCGTTTCTGGGTGAGCAAAAACA
GGAAGGCAAAATGCCGCAAAAAAGGGAATAAGGGCGACACGGAAATGTTGAATACTCATACTCTTCCTTT
TTCAATATTATTGAAGCATTTATCAGGGTTATTGTCTCATGAGCGGATACATATTTGAATGTATTTAGAA
AAATAAACAAATAGGGGTTCCGCGCACATTTCCCCGAAAAGTGCCACCTGACGTCGACGGATCGGGAGAT
CTCCCGATCCCCTATGGTGCACTCTCAGTACAATCTGCTCTGATGCCGCATAGTTAAGCCAGTATCTGCT
CCCTGCTTGTGTGTTGGAGGTCGCTGAGTAGTGCGCGAGCAAAATTTAAGCTACAACAAGGCAAGGCTTG
ACCGACAATTGCATGAAGAATCTGCTTAGGGTTAGGCGTTTTGCGCTGCTTCGCGATGTACGGGCCAGAT
ATACGCGTTGACATTGATTATTGACTAGTTATTAATAGTAATCAATTACGGGGTCATTAGTTCATAGCCC
ATATATGGAGTTCCGCGTTACATAACTTACGGTAAATGGCCCGCCTGGCTGACCGCCCAACGACCCCCGC
CCATTGACGTCAATAATGACGTATGTTCCCATAGTAACGCCAATAGGGACTTTCCATTGACGTCAATGGG
TGGAGTATTTACGGTAAACTGCCCACTTGGCAGTACATCAAGTGTATCATATGCCAAGTACGCCCCCTAT
TGACGTCAATGACGGTAAATGGCCCGCCTGGCATTATGCCCAGTACATGACCTTATGGGACTTTCCTACT
TGGCAGTACATCTACGTATTAGTCATCGCTATTACCATGGTGATGCGGTTTTGGCAGTACATCAATGGGC
GTGGATAGCGGTTTGACTCACGGGGATTTCCAAGTCTCCACCCCATTGACGTCAATGGGAGTTTGTTTTG
GCACCAAAATCAACGGGACTTTCCAAAATGTCGTAACAACTCCGCCCCATTGACGCAAATGGGCGGTAGG
CGTGTACGGTGGGAGGTCTATATAAGCAGAGCTCTCCCTATCAGTGATAGAGATCTCCCTATCAGTGATA
GAGATCGTCGACGAGCTCGTTTAGTGAACCGTCAGATCGCCTGGAGACGCCATCCACGCTGTTTTGACCT
CCATAGAAGACACCGGGACCGATCCAGCCTCCGGACTCTAGCGTTTAAACTTAAGCTTGGTACCGAGCTC
GGATCCACTAGTCCAGTGTGGTGGAATTCTGCAGATATCCAGCACAGTGGCGGCCGCTCGAGACCATGAA
GGACAACACCGTGCCCCTGAAGCTGATCGCCCTGCTGGCCAACGGCGAGTTCCACTCTGGCGAGCAGCTG
GGCGAGACACTGGGCATGAGCAGAGCCGCCATCAACAAGCACATCCAGACCCTGCGGGACTGGGGCGTGG
ACGTGTTCACAGTGCCCGGCAAGGGCTACAGCCTGCCCGAGCCCATCCAGCTGCTGAACGCCAAGCAGAT
CCTGGGCCAGCTGGATGGCGGATCTGTGGCCGTGCTGCCCGTGATCGACAGCACCAACCAGTATCTGCTC
GACCGGATCGGCGAGCTGAAGTCCGGCGACGCCTGTATCGCCGAGTACCAGCAGGCCGGCAGAGGCGGCA
GGGGCAGAAAGTGGTTCAGCCCCTTCGGCGCCAACCTGTACCTGAGCATGTTCTGGAGACTGGAACAGGG
CCCAGCCGCCGCTATTGGCCTGAGCCTGGTCATCGGCATCGTGATGGCCGAGGTGCTGCGGAAGCTGGGC
GCCGACAAAGTGCGCGTGAAGTGGCCCAACGACCTGTATCTGCAGGACCGGAAGCTGGCCGGCATCCTGG
TGGAACTGACCGGCAAAACAGGCGACGCCGCCCAGATCGTGATCGGCGCTGGCATCAACATGGCCATGCG
GCGGGTGGAAGAGAGCGTGGTCAACCAGGGCTGGATCACCCTGCAGGAAGCCGGCATCAACCTGGACCGG
AACACCCTGGCCGCCATGCTGATCAGAGAGCTGAGAGCCGCCCTGGAACTGTTCGAGCAGGAAGGCCTGG
CCCCCTACCTGAGCAGATGGGAGAAGCTGGACAACTTCATCAACCGGCCCGTGAAACTGATCATCGGCGA
CAAAGAGATCTTCGGCATCAGCCGGGGCATCGACAAGCAGGGGGCCCTGCTCCTGGAACAGGACGGCATC
ATCAAGCCCTGGATGGGCGGCGAGATCAGCCTGCGGAGCGCCGAGAAGTACCCATACGATGTTCCTGACT
ATGCCGGTACCGAGCTCGGATCCACCATGGCTAGCTGGAGCCACCCGCAGTTCGAGAAAGGTGGAGGTTC
CGGAGGTGGATCGGGAGGTGGATCGTGGAGCCACCCGCAGTTCGAAAAAGCGGCCGATATCACAAGTTTG
TACAAAAAAGTTGGCATGGCGACGTCTCTGCATGAGGGACCCACGAACCAGCTGGATCTGCTCATCCGGG
CCGTGGAAGCATCAGTTCACAGCAGTAATGCACACTGTACAGATAAGACAATTGAAGCTGCTGAAGCCCT
GCTTCATATGGAATCTCCTACCTGCTTGAGGGATTCAAGAAGTCCTGTGGAAGTGTTTGTTCCTCCTTGT
GTATCAACTCCAGAATTCATCCATGCTGCTATGAGGCCAGATGTCATTACAGAAACTGTAGTGGAGGTGT
CAACTGAAGAGTCTGAACCCATGGATACCTCTCCTATTCCAACATCACCAGATAGCCATGAACCAATGAA
AAAGAAAAAAGTTGGCCGTAAACCAAAGACCCAGCAATCACCAATTTCCAATGGGTCTCCTGAGTTAGGT
ATAAAGAAGAAACCAAGAGAAGGAAAAGGAAACACAACCTATTTGTGGGAGTTTCTTTTAGATCTACTTC
AAGATAAAAATACTTGTCCCAGGTATATTAAATGGACTCAGAGAGAAAAAGGCATATTCAAGCTGGTGGA
TTCAAAGGCTGTCTCTAAGCTTTGGGGAAAGCATAAGAACAAACCAGACATGAACTATGAAACCATGGGA
CGAGCTTTGAGATACTACTACCAAAGGGGAATTCTTGCAAAGGTTGAAGGACAGAGGCTTGTATATCAGT
TCAAGGATATGCCGAAAAACATAGTGGTCATAGATGATGACAAAAGTGAAACCTGTAATGAAGATTTAGC
AGGAACTACTGATGAAAAATCATTAGAACGAGTGTCACTGTCTGCAGAAAGTCTCCTGAAAGCAGCATCC
TCTGTTCGCAGTGGAAAAAATTCATCCCCTATAAACTGCTCCAGAGCAGAGAAGGGTGTAGCTAGAGTTG
TGAATATCACTTCCCCTGGGCACGATGCTTCATCCAGGTCTCCTACTACCACTGCATCTGTGTCAGCAAC
AGCAGCTCCAAGGACAGTTCGTGTGGCAATGCAGGTACCTGTTGTAATGACATCATTGGGTCAGAAAATT
TCAACTGTGGCAGTTCAGTCAGTTAATGCAGGTGCACCATTAATAACCAGCACTAGTCCAACAACAGCGA
CCTCTCCAAAGGTAGTCATTCAGACAATCCCTACTGTGATGCCAGCTTCTACTGAAAATGGAGACAAAAT
CACCATGCAGCCTGCCAAAATTATTACCATCCCAGCTACACAGCTTGCACAGTGTCAACTGCAGACAAAG
TCAAATCTGACTGGATCAGGAAGCATTAACATTGTTGGAACCCCATTGGCTGTGAGAGCACTTACCCCTG
TTTCAATAGCCCATGGTACACCTGTAATGAGACTATCAATGCCTACTCAGCAGGCATCTGGCCAGACTCC
TCCTCGAGTTATCAGTGCAGTCATAAAGGGGCCAGAGGTTAAATCGGAAGCAGTGGCAAAAAAGCAAGAA
CATGATGTGAAAACTTTGCAGCTAGTAGAAGAAAAACCAGCAGATGGAAATAAGACAGTGACCCACGTAG
TGGTTGTCAGTGCGCCTTCAGCTATTGCCCTTCCTGTAACTATGAAAACAGAAGGACTAGTGACATGTGA
GAAATACCCAACTTTCTTGTACAAAGTGGTGACGTAAGCTAGGGGCCCGTTTAAACCCGCTGATCAGCCT
CGACTGTGCCTTCTAGTTGCCAGCCATCTGTTGTTTGCCCCTCCCCCGTGCCTTCCTTGACCCTGGAAGG
TGCCACTCCCACTGTCCTTTCCTAATAAAATGAGGAAATTGCATCGCATTGTCTGAGTAGGTGTCATTCT
ATTCTGGGGGGTGGGGTGGGGCAGGACAGCAAGGGGGAGGATTGGGAAGACAATAGCAGGCATGCTGGGG
ATGCGGTGGGCTCTATGGCTTCTGAGGCGGAAAGAACCAGCTGGGGCTCTAGGGGGTATCCCC
[124 nt withheld, positions 5664-5787]
C
[91 nt withheld, positions 5789-5879]
AGGGTGATGGTTCACGTACCTAGAAGTTCCTATTCCGAAGTTCCTATTCTCTAGAAAGTATAGGAACTTC
CTTGGCCAAAAAGCCTGAACTCACCGCGACGTCTGTCGAGAAGTTTCTGATCGAAAAGTTCGACAGCGTC
TCCGACCTGATGCAGCTCTCGGAGGGCGAAGAATCTCGTGCTTTCAGCTTCGATGTAGGAGGGCGTGGAT
ATGTCCTGCGGGTAAATAGCTGCGCCGATGGTTTCTACAAAGATCGTTATGTTTATCGGCACTTTGCATC
GGCCGCGCTCCCGATTCCGGAAGTGCTTGACATTGGGGAATTCAGCGAGAGCCTGACCTATTGCATCTCC
CGCCGTGCACAGGGTGTCACGTTGCAAGACCTGCCTGAAACCGAACTGCCCGCTGTTCTGCAGCCGGTCG
CGGAGGCCATGGATGCGATCGCTGCGGCCGATCTTAGCCAGACGAGCGGGTTCGGCCCATTCGGACCGCA
AGGAATCGGTCAATACACTACATGGCGTGATTTCATATGCGCGATTGCTGATCCCCATGTGTATCACTGG
CAAACTGTGATGGACGACACCGTCAGTGCGTCCGTCGCGCAGGCTCTCGATGAGCTGATGCTTTGGGCCG
AGGACTGCCCCGAAGTCCGGCACCTCGTGCACGCGGATTTCGGCTCCAACAATGTCCTGACGGACAATGG
CCGCATAACAGCGGTCATTGACTGGAGCGAGGCGATGTTCGGGGATTCCCAATACGAGGTCGCCAACATC
TTCTTCTGGAGGCCGTGGTTGGCTTGTATGGAGCAGCAGACGCGCTACTTCGAGCGGAGGCATCCGGAGC
TTGCAGGATCGCCGCGGCTCCGGGCGTATATGCTCCGCATTGGTCTTGACCAACTCTATCAGAGCTTGGT
TGACGGCAATTTCGATGATGCAGCTTGGGCGCAGGGTCGATGCGACGCAATCGTCCGATCCGGAGCCGGG
ACTGTCGGGCGTACACAAATCGCCCGCAGAAGCGCGGCCGTCTGGACCGATGGCTGTGTAGAAGTACTCG
CCGATAGTGGAAACCGACGCCCCAGCACTCGTCCGAGGGCAAAGGAATAGCACGTACTACGAGATTTCGA
TTCCACCGCCGCCTTCTATGAAAGGTTGGGCTTCGGAATCGTTTTCCGGGACGCCGGCTGGATGATCCTC
CAGCGCGGGGATCTCATGCTGGAGTTCTTCGCCCACCCCAACTTGTTTATTGCAGCTTATAATGGTTACA
AATAAAGCAATAGCATCACAAATTTCACAAATAAAGCATTTTTTTCACTGCATTCTAGTTGTGGTTTGTC
CAAACTCATCAATGTATCTTATCATGTCTGTATACCGTCGACCTCTAGCTAGAGCTTGGCGTAATCATGG
TCATAGCTGTTTCCTGTGTGAAATTGTTATCCGCTCACAATTCCACACAACATACGAGCCGGAAGCATAA
AGTGTAAAGCCTGGGGTGCCTAATGAGTGAGCTAACTCACATTAATTGCGTTGCGCTCACTGCCCGCTTT
CCAGTCGGGAAACCTGTCGTGCCAGCTGCATTAATGAATCGGCCAACGCGCGGGGAGAGGCGGTTTGCGT
ATTGGGCGCTCTTCCGCTTCCTCGCTCACTGACTCGCTGCGCTCGGTCGTTCGGCTGCGGCGAGCGGTAT
CAGCTCACTCAAAGGCGGTAATACGGTTATCCACAGAATCAGGGGATAACGCAGGAAAGAACATGTGAGC
AAAAGGCCAGCAAAAGGCCAGGAACCGTAAAAAGGCCGCGTTGCTGGCGTTTTTCCATAGGCTCCGCCCC
CCTGACGAGCATCACAAAAATCGACGCTCAAGTCAGAGGTGGCGAAACCCGACAGGACTATAAAGATACC
AGGCGTTTCCCCCTGGAAGCTCCCTCGTGCGCTCTCCTGTTCCGACCCTGCCGCTTACCGGATACCTGTC
CGCCTTTCTCCCTTCGGGAAGCGTGGCGCTTTCTCATAGCTCACGCTGTAGGTATCTCAGTTCGGTGTAG
GT
Features (pLannotate 1.2.2; 27 found; start..end, strand, type, name):
    529..1389    -  CDS            AmpR: β-lactamase; bla; confers resistance to ampicillin, carbenicillin, and related antibiotics
   1390..1494    -  promoter       AmpR promoter: bla
   1553..1605    -  misc_feature   bom (fragment): basis of mobility region from pBR322
   1760..2139    +  enhancer       CMV enhancer: human cytomegalovirus immediate early enhancer
   2140..2343    +  promoter       CMV promoter: human cytomegalovirus (CMV) immediate early promoter
   2345..2364    +  promoter       PLtetO-1 promoter (fragment): modified phage lambda PL promoter with tet operator sites (Lutz and Bujard, 1997)
   2366..2385    +  promoter       PLtetO-1 promoter (fragment): modified phage lambda PL promoter with tet operator sites (Lutz and Bujard, 1997)
   2393..2426    +  promoter       TRE3GV promoter (fragment): 3rd-generation Tet-responsive promoter that can be activated by binding of Tet-On® 3G, optimized for retroviral and lentiviral vectors
   2586..3548    +  CDS            birA: BIRA_ECOLI - Also known as bioR, dhbB. Experimental evidence at protein level: Swiss-Prot protein existence level 1. Acts both as a biotin--[acetyl-CoA-carboxylase] ligase and a biotin-operon repressor. In the presence of ATP, BirA activates biotin to form the BirA-biotinyl-5'-adenylate (BirA-bio-5'-AMP or holoBirA) complex. HoloBirA can either transfer the biotinyl moiety to the biotin carboxyl carrier protein (BCCP) subunit of acetyl-CoA carboxylase, or bind to the biotin operator site and inhibit transcription of the operon. From Escherichia coli (strain K12).
   3549..3574    +  CDS            3xHA (fragment): three tandem HA epitope tags
   3606..3625    +  CDS            Strep-Tag II (fragment): peptide that binds Strep-Tactin®, an engineered form of streptavidin
   3666..3688    +  CDS            Strep-Tag II (fragment): peptide that binds Strep-Tactin®, an engineered form of streptavidin
   3703..3720    +  protein_bind   attB1 (fragment): mutant version of attB; core recombination site for the Gateway® BP reaction BP Clonase™
   3774..5324    +  CDS            ELF2 (fragment): ELF2_HUMAN - Also known as NERF Experimental evidence at protein level: Swiss-Prot protein existence level 1. Isoform 2 may function in repression of RUNX1-mediated transactivation. From Homo sapiens (Human).
   5326..5350    -  protein_bind   attB2: mutant version of attB; recombination site for the Gateway® BP reaction BP Clonase™
   5394..5618    +  polyA_signal   bGH poly(A) signal: bovine growth hormone polyadenylation signal
   5622..5643    +  promoter       SV40 promoter (fragment): SV40 enhancer and early promoter
   5664..5897    +  rep_origin     f1 ori (fragment) (sequence partly withheld): f1 bacteriophage origin of replication; arrow indicates direction of (+) strand synthesis
   5902..5949    +  protein_bind   FRT: FLP-mediated recombination occurs in the 8-bp core sequence TCTAGAAA (Turan and Bode, 2011). FLP recombinase from the Saccharomyces cerevisiae 2μ plasmid
   5957..6979    +  CDS            HygR: aminoglycoside phosphotransferase from E. coli; aph(4)-Ia; confers resistance to hygromycin
   6989..7114    +  CDS            ble (fragment): BLE_KLEPN - Experimental evidence at protein level: Swiss-Prot protein existence level 1. Binding protein with a strong affinity to the bleomycin family of antibiotics. Binds to CL990; an antimitotic-antibiotic compound. From Klebsiella pneumoniae.
   7109..7230    +  polyA_signal   SV40 poly(A) signal: SV40 polyadenylation signal
   7303..7319    -  protein_bind   lac operator: The lac repressor binds to the lac operator to inhibit transcription in E. coli. This inhibition can be relieved by adding lactose or isopropyl-β-D-thiogalactopyranoside (IPTG). lac repressor encoded by lacI
   7327..7357    -  promoter       lac promoter: promoter for the E. coli lac operon
   7372..7393    -  protein_bind   CAP binding site: CAP binding activates transcription in the presence of cAMP. E. coli catabolite activator protein
   7406..7498    -  CDS            lacI (fragment): lac repressor; lacI; The lac repressor binds to the lac operator to inhibit transcription in E. coli. This inhibition can be relieved by adding lactose or isopropyl-β-D-thiogalactopyranoside (IPTG).
   7681..358     -  rep_origin     ori (across the origin): high-copy-number ColE1/pMB1/pBR322/pUC origin of replication
