[The description below was written by a language model from this plasmid's Addgene catalogue record and pLannotate feature annotations shown in this document.]
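Description:
MAC_N_ELF2 is a mammalian expression plasmid built on the MAC-tag-N backbone, carrying the human ETS-family transcription factor ELF2 (also known as NERF), which was introduced by Gateway cloning. In bacteria it is maintained at high copy through a ColE1/pUC-type origin and selected with ampicillin via the β-lactamase gene. A partial f1 origin and remnants of lac regulatory sequence are also annotated in the backbone.

The expression cassette is driven by the CMV enhancer and immediate early promoter. This is followed by two short matches to tet operator sequence, an arrangement typical of a tetracycline-regulated CMV/TetO2 promoter that is repressed in Tet repressor-expressing host cells until inducer is added, although the record does not state inducibility explicitly. Downstream lies the N-terminal MAC-tag, annotated as an E. coli BirA-derived biotin ligase coding sequence followed by an HA epitope and two Strep-Tag II motifs. The tag is joined through an attB1 site to the ELF2 open reading frame, which is annotated as a partial match to the reference protein. The cassette ends with attB2 and the bGH polyadenylation signal. This tag supports both Strep-Tactin affinity purification and proximity-dependent biotinylation from a single construct, with HA available for detection.

An FRT site sits directly upstream of a hygromycin resistance gene with no annotated promoter of its own, followed by an SV40 poly(A) signal. This layout is characteristic of FLP-mediated integration into a genomic FRT landing pad, where integration activates hygromycin resistance and yields isogenic stable lines. The plasmid was deposited for MAC-tagged expression of ELF2 as part of a study mapping human transcription factor protein interaction networks.
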