Addgene plasmid #187737: MAC_N_ELF2
Purpose: MAC-tagged gene expression of human ELF2
Depositing lab: Markku Varjosalo. Depositing organization: University of Helsinki, Institute of Biotechnology. Publication: Human transcription factor protein interaction networks. Goos H, Kinnunen M, Salokas K, Tan Z, Liu X, Yadav L, Zhang Q, Wei GH, Varjosalo M. Nat Commun. 2022 Feb 9;13(1):766. doi: 10.1038/s41467-022-28341-5. PubMed 35140242.
Backbone
  Vector backbone: MAC-tag-N
  Vector type: Mammalian Expression
Growth in bacteria
  Bacterial resistance: Ampicillin, 100 μg/mL
  Growth temperature: 37°C
  Growth strain: DH5alpha
  Copy number: High Copy
Gene/Insert
  Gene/Insert name: ELF2
  Species: H. sapiens (human)
  Entrez Gene: ELF2 (a.k.a. EU32, NERF, NERF-1A, NERF-1B, NERF-1a,b, NERF-2)
  Cloning method: Gateway Cloning
Terms and licenses: Academic/Nonprofit Terms; Industry Terms: Not Available to Industry
How to cite: MAC_N_ELF2 was a gift from Markku Varjosalo (Addgene plasmid # 187737 ; http://n2t.net/addgene:187737 ; RRID:Addgene_187737)
